>Addgene plasmid #1197 | pGRE NPD-GFP | addgene partial sequence | sequence record 16452 | 1197 with GFP-R
TTCTCCTTTACTCNTATGGGANCCATCGTTAACAACTTCGTCATCCACTTCTTCTTCCTGTTCCTTGATC
AAGGCATCAGCACTGGTAACATTGGCATTGTTGGTATTATGTGTTGATTCAGAGATTTTAAGGTCTTCTA
CCTTTGGAAGTTCCGATTTTTCCTCCGTCTTTTCTTCAGTCTGGACTGGTTTCTCCTCCTTTTTAACTGG
TTCTTCGACCTTTGTTGGCTCTTTAGTTGGTTCTTTGGTTTCAGCAGACTTCTCTTCCTCTTTCTTATCA
GATTCGGCAGGTTTTGTGCCAACCTTCTTGGTAGCATTGGCCAACTTGATACCGGAACTGGAGACAAGCT
TCAAAGTCTTCTTTGGTTTGGGAGCGGCCTGCTTTTGTTGCTTTTGAAAGTCGTTCAAAGACATACCTTG
AGACTGTGGTTGGAAACCAGCTTGATATCCTTGCAAATTGTTATTGTAGTTGAAGTTTTTGTAATTTCCA
CGGCCACCTTGTGGATTGAATTGCTGCTGATAACCGCCTTGAGGATTGTACTGTTGATAGCCTCCTTGAG
GATTATACTGTTGCTGGTAACCGGCGTCGGGATTGTACTGTTGATAGCCACCTTGTTGGTACCCAGAATA
ACCTTGGTAATTTTGGTAGTACCCACCTGCAGGTTGGGCTTGAGCATTGTAAGCTTGATAACCTTGGTAT
CTGTTGNNNCCTTGTTGTTGGTTACCG
