[The description below was written by a language model from this plasmid's Addgene catalogue record.]
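Description:
pGRE NPD-GFP is a yeast expression plasmid built on a pUC18 backbone that has been fitted with a GRE promoter. It works as an E. coli/yeast shuttle vector. In bacteria it is maintained at high copy and selected with ampicillin. In Saccharomyces cerevisiae it is selected through the URA3 auxotrophic marker. The depositor describes it as a 2 micron plasmid, so it should replicate episomally at multiple copies per yeast cell. No feature table is provided, so the exact positions and orientation of these elements cannot be confirmed from the record. The listed backbone size of about 2.8 kb looks like that of pUC18 alone and may not account for the yeast elements.

The roughly 1.2 kb insert encodes the N-terminal region of the S. cerevisiae translation termination factor Sup35 (approximately residues 1–253) fused to GFP. It was cloned between BamHI and SpeI sites, which the depositor notes are not unique in the plasmid. This part of Sup35 contains its prion-determining domain ("NPD"), the portion responsible for the self-propagating aggregated state that underlies the [PSI+] phenotype. It lacks the C-terminal domain that carries out translation termination.

"GRE" generally denotes glucocorticoid response elements, which would make expression hormone-inducible in yeast strains that also supply a glucocorticoid receptor. The record does not spell out this mechanism. The associated publication tests the prion hypothesis for inheritance of a phenotypic trait in yeast. In keeping with that, the fusion serves as a fluorescent reporter for the state of Sup35 in living cells, for example to distinguish diffuse from aggregated fluorescence in strains that differ in prion status.
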