Addgene plasmid #1197: pGRE NPD-GFP
Depositing lab: Susan Lindquist. Depositing organization: Whitehead Institute for Biomedical Research. Publication: Support for the prion hypothesis for inheritance of a phenotypic trait in yeast. Patino MM, Liu JJ, Glover JR, Lindquist S. Science 1996 Aug 2;273(5275):622-6. 10.1126/science.273.5275.622 PubMed 8662547.
Backbone
  Vector backbone: pUC18 w/ GRE promoter
  Backbone size w/o insert (bp): 2800
  Vector type: Yeast Expression
  Selectable markers: URA3
Growth in bacteria
  Bacterial resistance: Ampicillin, 100 μg/mL
  Growth temperature: 37°C
  Growth strain: DH5alpha
  Copy number: High Copy
Gene/Insert
  Gene/Insert name: N-terminus of Sup35 fused to GFP (alt name: Sup35)
  Species: S. cerevisiae (budding yeast)
  Insert size (bp): 1200
  Mutation: fused N-terminal Sup35 (~1-253aa) to GFP
  GenBank ID: NC_001136
  Entrez Gene: SUP35 (a.k.a. YDR172W, GST1, PNM2, SAL3, SUF12, SUP2, SUP36)
  Tag / fusion protein: GFP
  Cloning method: Restriction Enzyme; 5′ cloning site BamHI (not destroyed); 3′ cloning site SpeI (not destroyed)
  Sequencing primers: 5′ M13/pUC Forward; 3′ M13 Rev
Terms and licenses: Academic/Nonprofit Terms; Industry Terms: Not Available to Industry
Depositor comments: 2 micron yeast plasmid Please note that BamHI and SpeI are NOT single cutters in this plasmid. See the Addgene digest above.
How to cite: pGRE NPD-GFP was a gift from Susan Lindquist (Addgene plasmid # 1197 ; http://n2t.net/addgene:1197 ; RRID:Addgene_1197)
